Addgene plasmid #242610: pJL052
Purpose: Parental vector for building the dual-sgRNA CRISPRi library. modified hU6-sgRNA library vector
Depositing lab: Brittany Adamson. Depositing organization: Princeton University. Publication: Mapping the Genetic Interaction Network of PARP inhibitor Response. Simpson D, Ling J, Jing Y, Adamson B. bioRxiv [Preprint]. 2023 Aug 20:2023.08.19.553986. doi: 10.1101/2023.08.19.553986. PubMed 37645833.
Backbone
  Vector backbone: pSICO derivative
  Backbone size w/o insert (bp): 8883
  Total vector size (bp): 8903
  Vector type: Mammalian Expression, Lentiviral, CRISPR
Growth in bacteria
  Bacterial resistance: Ampicillin, 100 μg/mL
  Growth temperature: 37°C
  Growth strain: NEB Stable
  Copy number: Low Copy
Gene/Insert
  Gene/Insert name: sgRNA
  gRNA/shRNA sequence: GAGACTCGCGTGTGGCCCCA
  Promoter: modified human U6
  Cloning method: Restriction Enzyme; 5′ cloning site BstXI (not destroyed); 3′ cloning site BlpI (not destroyed)
  Sequencing primers: 5′ GGACTATCATATGCTTACCGTAAC
Resource information
  A portion of this plasmid was derived from a plasmid made by: Jonathan Weissman (Addgene #111594, pLG_GI3)
Terms and licenses: Academic/Nonprofit Terms; Industry Terms: Not Available to Industry
How to cite: pJL052 was a gift from Brittany Adamson (Addgene plasmid # 242610 ; http://n2t.net/addgene:242610 ; RRID:Addgene_242610)
