[The description below was written by a language model from this plasmid's Addgene catalogue record and pLannotate feature annotations shown in this document.]
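Description:
pJL052 is a lentiviral CRISPR guide-expression plasmid built on a pSICO-derived backbone (8,903 bp in total) and, according to the record, derived in part from an earlier genetic-interaction library vector. It serves as the parental vector for constructing a dual-sgRNA CRISPRi library. In bacteria it is maintained through a ColE1/pUC-type origin and selected with ampicillin via the β-lactamase gene. The catalogue lists it as low copy, although the origin is annotated as a high-copy type.

The viral portion has a third-generation-style layout. A CMV enhancer/promoter replaces the U3 region upstream of a truncated HIV-1 5' LTR to drive genomic RNA production in packaging cells. It is followed by the Ψ packaging signal with a gag fragment, the Rev response element for nuclear export, and the cPPT/CTS, which aids nuclear import. A second truncated LTR, preceded by a nef fragment, closes the provirus.

Within this frame, a modified human U6 RNA polymerase III promoter drives an sgRNA cassette. The 20-nt guide currently present sits between retained BstXI and BlpI sites, so it can be exchanged for library inserts by restriction cloning. The feature table does not annotate the sgRNA scaffold itself.

Downstream, an EF-1α promoter expresses puromycin N-acetyltransferase and then TagBFP, allowing drug selection and blue-fluorescence tracking of transduced mammalian cells. The short gap between these two coding sequences is not annotated, so the linking element is not stated. A single loxP site, a remnant of the pSICO lineage, and a WPRE that enhances transcript expression follow the marker cassette. No Cas9 or dCas9 effector is encoded, so the vector is meant for cells that supply the CRISPRi machinery separately.
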