Features (pLannotate 1.2.2; 22 found; start..end, strand, type, name):
     32..84      -  misc_feature   bom (fragment): basis of mobility region from pBR322
    239..618     +  enhancer       CMV enhancer: human cytomegalovirus immediate early enhancer
    619..818     +  promoter       CMV promoter: human cytomegalovirus (CMV) immediate early promoter
    836..1016    +  LTR            5' LTR (truncated): truncated 5' long terminal repeat (LTR) from HIV-1
   1063..1188    +  misc_feature   HIV-1 Ψ: packaging signal of human immunodeficiency virus type 1
   1172..1510    +  CDS            HIV-1 gag (fragment): gag protein from human immunodeficiency virus 1; gag
   1685..1918    +  misc_feature   RRE: The Rev response element (RRE) of HIV-1 allows for Rev-dependent mRNA export from the nucleus to the cytoplasm.
   2295..2395    +  CDS            Rev (fragment): human immunodeficiency virus 1 (HIV-1) Rev protein; rev; enhances nuclear export of unspliced and incompletely spliced viral mRNAs
   2445..2562    +  misc_feature   cPPT/CTS: central polypurine tract and central termination sequence of HIV-1
   2702..2939    +  promoter       U6 promoter: RNA polymerase III promoter for human U6 snRNA
   3131..4302    +  promoter       EF-1α promoter: strong constitutive promoter for human elongation factor EF-1α
   4314..4910    +  CDS            PuroR: puromycin N-acetyltransferase; pac from Streptomyces alboniger; confers resistance to puromycin
   4986..5684    +  CDS            TagBFP: monomeric blue fluorescent protein mammalian codon-optimized
   5704..5737    +  protein_bind   loxP: Cre-mediated recombination occurs in the 8-bp core sequence (GCATACAT). Cre recombinase
   5770..5793    +  misc_feature   MCS (fragment): pBluescript multiple cloning site
   5793..6381    +  misc_feature   WPRE: woodchuck hepatitis virus posttranscriptional regulatory element
   6382..6401    +  misc_feature   MCS (fragment): pBluescript multiple cloning site
   6403..6903    +  CDS            nef (fragment): NEF_HV1LA - Experimental evidence at protein level: Swiss-Prot protein existence level 1. Extracellular Nef protein targets CD4(+) T-lymphocytes for apoptosis by interacting with CXCR4 surface receptors. From Human immunodeficiency virus type 1 group M subtype B (isolate Lai) (HIV-1).
   6910..7090    +  LTR            5' LTR (truncated): truncated 5' long terminal repeat (LTR) from HIV-1
   7152..7740    -  rep_origin     ori: high-copy-number ColE1/pMB1/pBR322/pUC origin of replication
   7911..8771    -  CDS            AmpR: β-lactamase; bla; confers resistance to ampicillin, carbenicillin, and related antibiotics
   8772..8876    -  promoter       AmpR promoter: bla
>Addgene plasmid #242610 | pJL052 | addgene full sequence | sequence record 497473 | Addgene NGS Result
CGTCGACGGATCGGGAGATCTCCCGATCCCCTATGGTGCACTCTCAGTACAATCTGCTCTGATGCCGCAT
AGTTAAGCCAGTATCTGCTCCCTGCTTGTGTGTTGGAGGTCGCTGAGTAGTGCGCGAGCAAAATTTAAGC
TACAACAAGGCAAGGCTTGACCGACAATTGCATGAAGAATCTGCTTAGGGTTAGGCGTTTTGCGCTGCTT
CGCGATGTACGGGCCAGATATACGCGTTGACATTGATTATTGACTAGTTATTAATAGTAATCAATTACGG
GGTCATTAGTTCATAGCCCATATATGGAGTTCCGCGTTACATAACTTACGGTAAATGGCCCGCCTGGCTG
ACCGCCCAACGACCCCCGCCCATTGACGTCAATAATGACGTATGTTCCCATAGTAACGCCAATAGGGACT
TTCCATTGACGTCAATGGGTGGAGTATTTACGGTAAACTGCCCACTTGGCAGTACATCAAGTGTATCATA
TGCCAAGTACGCCCCCTATTGACGTCAATGACGGTAAATGGCCCGCCTGGCATTATGCCCAGTACATGAC
CTTATGGGACTTTCCTACTTGGCAGTACATCTACGTATTAGTCATCGCTATTACCATGGTGATGCGGTTT
TGGCAGTACATCAATGGGCGTGGATAGCGGTTTGACTCACGGGGATTTCCAAGTCTCCACCCCATTGACG
TCAATGGGAGTTTGTTTTGGCACCAAAATCAACGGGACTTTCCAAAATGTCGTAACAACTCCGCCCCATT
GACGCAAATGGGCGGTAGGCGTGTACGGTGGGAGGTCTATATAAGCAGCGCGTTTTGCCTGTACTGGGTC
TCTCTGGTTAGACCAGATCTGAGCCTGGGAGCTCTCTGGCTAACTAGGGAACCCACTGCTTAAGCCTCAA
TAAAGCTTGCCTTGAGTGCTTCAAGTAGTGTGTGCCCGTCTGTTGTGTGACTCTGGTAACTAGAGATCCC
TCAGACCCTTTTAGTCAGTGTGGAAAATCTCTAGCAGTGGCGCCCGAACAGGGACTTGAAAGCGAAAGGG
AAACCAGAGGAGCTCTCTCGACGCAGGACTCGGCTTGCTGAAGCGCGCACGGCAAGAGGCGAGGGGCGGC
GACTGGTGAGTACGCCAAAAATTTTGACTAGCGGAGGCTAGAAGGAGAGAGATGGGTGCGAGAGCGTCAG
TATTAAGCGGGGGAGAATTAGATCGCGATGGGAAAAAATTCGGTTAAGGCCAGGGGGAAAGAAAAAATAT
AAATTAAAACATATAGTATGGGCAAGCAGGGAGCTAGAACGATTCGCAGTTAATCCTGGCCTGTTAGAAA
CATCAGAAGGCTGTAGACAAATACTGGGACAGCTACAACCATCCCTTCAGACAGGATCAGAAGAACTTAG
ATCATTATATAATACAGTAGCAACCCTCTATTGTGTGCATCAAAGGATAGAGATAAAAGACACCAAGGAA
GCTTTAGACAAGATAGAGGAAGAGCAAAACAAAAGTAAGACCACCGCACAGCAAGCGGCCGGCCGCTGAT
CTTCAGACCTGGAGGAGGAGATATGAGGGACAATTGGAGAAGTGAATTATATAAATATAAAGTAGTAAAA
ATTGAACCATTAGGAGTAGCACCCACCAAGGCAAAGAGAAGAGTGGTGCAGAGAGAAAAAAGAGCAGTGG
GAATAGGAGCTTTGTTCCTTGGGTTCTTGGGAGCAGCAGGAAGCACTATGGGCGCAGCGTCAATGACGCT
GACGGTACAGGCCAGACAATTATTGTCTGGTATAGTGCAGCAGCAGAACAATTTGCTGAGGGCTATTGAG
GCGCAACAGCATCTGTTGCAACTCACAGTCTGGGGCATCAAGCAGCTCCAGGCAAGAATCCTGGCTGTGG
AAAGATACCTAAAGGATCAACAGCTCCTGGGGATTTGGGGTTGCTCTGGAAAACTCATTTGCACCACTGC
TGTGCCTTGGAATGCTAGTTGGAGTAATAAATCTCTGGAACAGATTTGGAATCACACGACCTGGATGGAG
TGGGACAGAGAAATTAACAATTACACAAGCTTAATACACTCCTTAATTGAAGAATCGCAAAACCAGCAAG
AAAAGAATGAACAAGAATTATTGGAATTAGATAAATGGGCAAGTTTGTGGAATTGGTTTAACATAACAAA
TTGGCTGTGGTATATAAAATTATTCATAATGATAGTAGGAGGCTTGGTAGGTTTAAGAATAGTTTTTGCT
GTACTTTCTATAGTGAATAGAGTTAGGCAGGGATATTCACCATTATCGTTTCAGACCCACCTCCCAACCC
CGAGGGGACCCGACAGGCCCGAAGGAATAGAAGAAGAAGGTGGAGAGAGAGACAGAGACAGATCCATTCG
ATTAGTGAACGGATCGGCACTGCGTGCGCCAATTCTGCAGACAAATGGCAGTATTCATCCACAATTTTAA
AAGAAAAGGGGGGATTGGGGGGTACAGTGCAGGGGAAAGAATAGTAGACATAATAGCAACAGACATACAA
ACTAAAGAATTACAAAAACAAATTACAAAAATTCAAAATTTTCGGGTTTATTACAGGGACAGCAGAGATC
CAGTTTGGTTAGTACCGGGCCCGCTCTAGAATGAGATCAAGGTCGCGAACCTGAATGCAGTCTCTCGGAG
GGCGAAGAATCCTGCAGGCTCGAGCCAAGGTCGGGCAGGAAGAGGGCCTATTTCCCATGATTCCTTCATA
TTTGCATATACGATACAAGGCTGTTAGAGAGATAATTGGAATTAATTTGACTGTAAACACAAAGATATTA
GTACAAAATACGTGACGTAGAAAGTAATAATTTCTTGGGTAGTTTGCAGTTTTAAAATTATGTTTTAAAA
TGGACTATCATATGCTTACCGTAACTTGAAAGTATTTCGATTTCTTGGCTTTATATATCTTGTGGAAAGC
CACCTTGTTGGAGACTCGCGTGTGGCCCCAGTTTCAGAGCTAAGCACAAGAGTGCATAGCAAGTTGAAAT
AAGGCTAGTCCGTTTACAACTTGAAAAAGTGGCACCCGAGTCGGGTGCTTTTTTTGCATGCGCGGCGCGC
CCTAGGATCCATTAGGCGGCCGCGTGGATAACCGTATTACCGCCATGCATGTGCCCGTCAGTGGGCAGAG
CGCACATCGCCCACAGTCCCCGAGAAGTTGGGGGGAGGGGTCGGCAATTGAACCGGTGCCTAGAGAAGGT
GGCGCGGGGTAAACTGGGAAAGTGATGTCGTGTACTGGCTCCGCCTTTTTCCCGAGGGTGGGGGAGAACC
GTATATAAGTGCAGTAGTCGCCGTGAACGTTCTTTTTCGCAACGGGTTTGCCGCCAGAACACAGGTAAGT
GCCGTGTGTGGTTCCCGCGGGCCTGGCCTCTTTACGGGTTATGGCCCTTGCGTGCCTTGAATTACTTCCA
CCTGGCTGCAGTACGTGATTCTTGATCCCGAGCTTCGGGTTGGAAGTGGGTGGGAGAGTTCGAGGCCTTG
CGCTTAAGGAGCCCCTTCGCCTCGTGCTTGAGTTGAGGCCTGGCCTGGGCGCTGGGGCCGCCGCGTGCGA
ATCTGGTGGCACCTTCGCGCCTGTCTCGCTGCTTTCGATAAGTCTCTAGCCATTTAAAATTTTTGATGAC
CTGCTGCGACGCTTTTTTTCTGGCAAGATAGTCTTGTAAATGCGGGCCAAGATCTGCACACTGGTATTTC
GGTTTTTGGGGCCGCGGGCGGCGACGGGGCCCGTGCGTCCCAGCGCACATGTTCGGCGAGGCGGGGCCTG
CGAGCGCGGCCACCGAGAATCGGACGGGGGTAGTCTCAAGCTGGCCGGCCTGCTCTGGTGCCTGGCCTCG
CGCCGCCGTGTATCGCCCCGCCCTGGGCGGCAAGGCTGGCCCGGTCGGCACCAGTTGCGTGAGCGGAAAG
ATGGCCGCTTCCCGGCCCTGCTGCAGGGAGCTCAAAATGGAGGACGCGGCGCTCGGGAGAGCGGGCGGGT
GAGTCACCCACACAAAGGAAAAGGGCCTTTCCGTCCTCAGCCGTCGCTTCATGTGACTCCACGGAGTACC
GGGCGCCGTCCAGGCACCTCGATTAGTTCTCGCGCTTTTGGAGTACGTCGTCTTTAGGTTGGGGGGAGGG
GTTTTATGCGATGGAGTTTCCCCACACTGAGTGGGTGGAGACTGAAGTTAGGCCAGCTTGGCACTTGATG
TAATTCTCCTTGGAATTTGCCCTTTTTGAGTTTGGATCTTGGTTCATTCTCAAGCCTCAGACAGTGGTTC
AAAGTTTTTTTCTTCCATTTCAGGTGTCGTGAGCTAGCCCACCATGACCGAGTACAAGCCCACGGTGCGC
CTCGCCACCCGCGACGACGTCCCCCGGGCCGTACGCACCCTCGCCGCCGCGTTCGCCGACTACCCCGCCA
CGCGCCACACCGTCGACCCGGACCGCCACATCGAGCGGGTCACCGAGCTGCAAGAACTCTTCCTCACGCG
CGTCGGGCTCGACATCGGCAAGGTGTGGGTCGCGGACGACGGCGCCGCGGTGGCGGTCTGGACCACGCCG
GAGAGCGTCGAAGCGGGGGCGGTGTTCGCCGAGATCGGCCCGCGCATGGCCGAGTTGAGCGGTTCCCGGC
TGGCCGCGCAGCAACAGATGGAAGGCCTCCTGGCGCCGCACCGGCCCAAGGAGCCCGCGTGGTTCCTGGC
CACCGTCGGCGTCTCGCCCGACCACCAGGGCAAGGGTCTGGGCAGCGCCGTCGTGCTCCCCGGAGTGGAG
GCGGCCGAGCGCGCCGGGGTGCCCGCCTTCCTGGAGACCTCCGCGCCCCGCAACCTCCCCTTCTACGAGC
GGCTCGGCTTCACCGTCACCGCCGACGTCGAGGTGCCCGAAGGACCGCGCACCTGGTGCATGACCCGCAA
GCCCGGTGCCGGATCGGGAGAGGGCAGAGGAAGTCTGCTAACATGCGGTGACGTCGAGGAGAATCCTGGC
CCACCGGTCGCCACCAGCGAGCTGATTAAGGAGAACATGCACATGAAGCTGTACATGGAGGGCACCGTGG
ACAACCATCACTTCAAGTGCACATCCGAGGGCGAAGGCAAGCCCTACGAGGGCACCCAGACCATGAGAAT
CAAGGTGGTCGAGGGCGGCCCTCTCCCCTTCGCCTTCGACATCCTGGCTACTAGCTTCCTCTACGGCAGC
AAGACCTTCATCAACCACACCCAGGGCATCCCCGACTTCTTCAAGCAGTCCTTCCCTGAGGGCTTCACAT
GGGAGAGAGTCACCACATACGAAGACGGGGGCGTGCTGACCGCTACCCAGGACACCAGCCTCCAGGACGG
CTGCCTCATCTACAACGTCAAGATCAGAGGGGTGAACTTCACATCCAACGGCCCTGTGATGCAGAAGAAA
ACACTCGGCTGGGAGGCCTTCACCGAGACGCTGTACCCCGCTGACGGCGGCCTGGAAGGCAGAAACGACA
TGGCCCTGAAGCTCGTGGGCGGGAGCCATCTGATCGCAAACATCAAGACCACATATAGATCCAAGAAACC
CGCTAAGAACCTCAAGATGCCTGGCGTCTACTATGTGGACTACAGACTGGAAAGAATCAAGGAGGCCAAC
AACGAGACCTACGTCGAGCAGCACGAGGTGGCAGTGGCCAGATACTGCGACCTCCCTAGCAAACTGGGGC
ACAAGCTTAATTAAGAATTCGTCGAGGGACCTAATAACTTCGTATAGCATACATTATACGAAGTTATACA
TGTTTAAGGGTTCCGGTTCCACTAGGTACAATTCGATATCAAGCTTATCGATAATCAACCTCTGGATTAC
AAAATTTGTGAAAGATTGACTGGTATTCTTAACTATGTTGCTCCTTTTACGCTATGTGGATACGCTGCTT
TAATGCCTTTGTATCATGCTATTGCTTCCCGTATGGCTTTCATTTTCTCCTCCTTGTATAAATCCTGGTT
GCTGTCTCTTTATGAGGAGTTGTGGCCCGTTGTCAGGCAACGTGGCGTGGTGTGCACTGTGTTTGCTGAC
GCAACCCCCACTGGTTGGGGCATTGCCACCACCTGTCAGCTCCTTTCCGGGACTTTCGCTTTCCCCCTCC
CTATTGCCACGGCGGAACTCATCGCCGCCTGCCTTGCCCGCTGCTGGACAGGGGCTCGGCTGTTGGGCAC
TGACAATTCCGTGGTGTTGTCGGGGAAATCATCGTCCTTTCCTTGGCTGCTCGCCTGTGTTGCCACCTGG
ATTCTGCGCGGGACGTCCTTCTGCTACGTCCCTTCGGCCCTCAATCCAGCGGACCTTCCTTCCCGCGGCC
TGCTGCCGGCTCTGCGGCCTCTTCCGCGTCTTCGCCTTCGCCCTCAGACGAGTCGGATCTCCCTTTGGGC
CGCCTCCCCGCATCGATACCGTCGACCTCGATCGAGACCTAGAAAAACATGGAGCAATCACAAGTAGCAA
TACAGCAGCTACCAATGCTGATTGTGCCTGGCTAGAAGCACAAGAGGAGGAGGAGGTGGGTTTTCCAGTC
ACACCTCAGGTACCTTTAAGACCAATGACTTACAAGGCAGCTGTAGATCTTAGCCACTTTTTAAAAGAAA
AGGGGGGACTGGAAGGGCTAATTCACTCCCAACGAAGACAAGATATCCTTGATCTGTGGATCTACCACAC
ACAAGGCTACTTCCCTGATTGGCAGAACTACACACCAGGGCCAGGGATCAGATATCCACTGACCTTTGGA
TGGTGCTACAAGCTAGTACCAGTTGAGCAAGAGAAGGTAGAAGAAGCCAATGAAGGAGAGAACACCCGCT
TGTTACACCCTGTGAGCCTGCATGGGATGGATGACCCGGAGAGAGAAGTATTAGAGTGGAGGTTTGACAG
CCGCCTAGCATTTCATCACATGGCCCGAGAGCTGCATCCGGACTGTACTGGGTCTCTCTGGTTAGACCAG
ATCTGAGCCTGGGAGCTCTCTGGCTAACTAGGGAACCCACTGCTTAAGCCTCAATAAAGCTTGCCTTGAG
TGCTTCAAGTAGTGTGTGCCCGTCTGTTGTGTGACTCTGGTAACTAGAGATCCCTCAGACCCTTTTAGTC
AGTGTGGAAAATCTCTAGCAGCATGTGAGCAAAAGGCCAGCAAAAGGCCAGGAACCGTAAAAAGGCCGCG
TTGCTGGCGTTTTTCCATAGGCTCCGCCCCCCTGACGAGCATCACAAAAATCGACGCTCAAGTCAGAGGT
GGCGAAACCCGACAGGACTATAAAGATACCAGGCGTTTCCCCCTGGAAGCTCCCTCGTGCGCTCTCCTGT
TCCGACCCTGCCGCTTACCGGATACCTGTCCGCCTTTCTCCCTTCGGGAAGCGTGGCGCTTTCTCATAGC
TCACGCTGTAGGTATCTCAGTTCGGTGTAGGTCGTTCGCTCCAAGCTGGGCTGTGTGCACGAACCCCCCG
TTCAGCCCGACCGCTGCGCCTTATCCGGTAACTATCGTCTTGAGTCCAACCCGGTAAGACACGACTTATC
GCCACTGGCAGCAGCCACTGGTAACAGGATTAGCAGAGCGAGGTATGTAGGCGGTGCTACAGAGTTCTTG
AAGTGGTGGCCTAACTACGGCTACACTAGAAGAACAGTATTTGGTATCTGCGCTCTGCTGAAGCCAGTTA
CCTTCGGAAAAAGAGTTGGTAGCTCTTGATCCGGCAAACAAACCACCGCTGGTAGCGGTGGTTTTTTTGT
TTGCAAGCAGCAGATTACGCGCAGAAAAAAAGGATCTCAAGAAGATCCTTTGATCTTTTCTACGGGGTCT
GACGCTCAGTGGAACGAAAACTCACGTTAAGGGATTTTGGTCATGAGATTATCAAAAAGGATCTTCACCT
AGATCCTTTTAAATTAAAAATGAAGTTTTAAATCAATCTAAAGTATATATGAGTAAACTTGGTCTGACAG
TTACCAATGCTTAATCAGTGAGGCACCTATCTCAGCGATCTGTCTATTTCGTTCATCCATAGTTGCCTGA
CTCCCCGTCGTGTAGATAACTACGATACGGGAGGGCTTACCATCTGGCCCCAGTGCTGCAATGATACCGC
GAGACCCACGCTCACCGGCTCCAGATTTATCAGCAATAAACCAGCCAGCCGGAAGGGCCGAGCGCAGAAG
TGGTCCTGCAACTTTATCCGCCTCCATCCAGTCTATTAATTGTTGCCGGGAAGCTAGAGTAAGTAGTTCG
CCAGTTAATAGTTTGCGCAACGTTGTTGCCATTGCTACAGGCATCGTGGTGTCACGCTCGTCGTTTGGTA
TGGCTTCATTCAGCTCCGGTTCCCAACGATCAAGGCGAGTTACATGATCCCCCATGTTGTGCAAAAAAGC
GGTTAGCTCCTTCGGTCCTCCGATCGTTGTCAGAAGTAAGTTGGCCGCAGTGTTATCACTCATGGTTATG
GCAGCACTGCATAATTCTCTTACTGTCATGCCATCCGTAAGATGCTTTTCTGTGACTGGTGAGTACTCAA
CCAAGTCATTCTGAGAATAGTGTATGCGGCGACCGAGTTGCTCTTGCCCGGCGTCAATACGGGATAATAC
CGCGCCACATAGCAGAACTTTAAAAGTGCTCATCATTGGAAAACGTTCTTCGGGGCGAAAACTCTCAAGG
ATCTTACCGCTGTTGAGATCCAGTTCGATGTAACCCACTCGTGCACCCAACTGATCTTCAGCATCTTTTA
CTTTCACCAGCGTTTCTGGGTGAGCAAAAACAGGAAGGCAAAATGCCGCAAAAAAGGGAATAAGGGCGAC
ACGGAAATGTTGAATACTCATACTCTTCCTTTTTCAATATTATTGAAGCATTTATCAGGGTTATTGTCTC
ATGAGCGGATACATATTTGAATGTATTTAGAAAAATAAACAAATAGGGGTTCCGCGCACATTTCCCCGAA
AAGTGCCACCTGA
